>Addgene plasmid #58270 | pRSETC-PITPbeta (splice variant 1) | addgene partial sequence | sequence record 91684 | T7 5'-TAATACGACTCACTATAGGG-3'
ATAATTTTGTTTAACTTTAAGAAGGAGATATACATATGCGGGGTTCTCATCATCATCATCATCATGGTAT
GGCTAGCATGACTGGTGGACAGCAAATGGGTCGGGATCTGTACGACGATGACGATAAGGATCCGATGGTG
CTGATCAAGGAGTTCCGTGTGGTTTTGCCATGTTCTGTTCAGGAGTATCAGGTTGGGCAGCTTTACTCTG
TTGCAGAAGCTAGTAAGAATGAGACTGGTGGTGGAGAAGGAATTGAAGTCTTAAAGAATGAACCTTATGA
GAAGGATGGAGAAAAGGGACAGTATACGCACAAAATTTATCACCTAAAGAGCAAAGTGCCTGCATTCGTG
AGGATGATTGCTCCCGAGGGCTCCTTGGTGTTTCATGAGAAAGCCTGGAATGCGTACCCCTACTGTAGAA
CAATTGTAACGAATGAATATATGAAAGATGATTTCTTCATTAAAATCGAAACATGGCACAAACCAGACTT
GGGAACATTAGAAAATGTACATGGTTTAGATCCAAACACATGGAAAACTGTTGAAATTGTCCATATAGAC
ATTGCAGATAGAAGTCAAGTTGAACCAGCAGACTACAAAGCTGATGAAGACCCAGCATTATTCCAGTCAG
TCAAGACCAAGAGAGGCCCTTTGGGACCCAACTGGAAGAAGGAGCTGGCAAACAGCCCTGACTGTCCCCA
GATGTGTGCCTATAAGCTGGTGACCATCAAATTCAAGTGGTGGGGACTGCAAAGCAAAGTAGAAAACTTC
ATTCAAAAGCAAGAAAAACGGATATTTACAAACTTCCATCGC
