>Addgene plasmid #58270 | pRSETC-PITPbeta (splice variant 1) | addgene partial sequence | sequence record 91685 | T7term 5'-GCTAGTTATTGCTCAGCGG-3'
CTTCCTTTCGGGCTTTGTTAGCAGCCGGATCAAGCTTCGAATTCTAGACATCAGCAGCCGACGTGCCTCG
AACGGAACCCCTCTTACGCATTGTTTCTAGTTCTTTCTGAGTCTCGTCTTCCATTCTCCTAATGTCTTCC
ATCGTGAGATCGATCCACTTGTCAATCCAACAAAAAAGCTGGCGATGGAAGTTTGTAAATATCCGTTTTT
CTTGCTTTTGAATGAAGTTTTCTACTTTGCTTTGCAGTCCCCACCACTTGAATTTGATGGTCACCAGCTT
ATAGGCACACATCTGGGGACAGTCAGGGCTGTTTGCCAGCTCCTTCTTCCAGTTGGGTCCCAAAGGGCCT
CTCTTGGTCTTGACTGACTGGAATAATGCTGGGTCTTCATCAGCTTTGTAGTCTGCTGGTTCAACTTGAC
TTCTATCTGCAATGTCTATATGGACAATTTCAACAGTTTTCCATGTGTTTGGATCTAAACCATGTACATT
TTCTAATGTTCCCAAGTCTGGTTTGTGCCATGTTTCGATTTTAATGAAGAAATCATCTTTCATATATTCA
TTCGTTACAATTGTTCTACAGTAGGGGTACGCATTCCAGGCTTTCTCATGAAACACCAAGGAGCCCTCGG
GAGCAATCATCCTCACGAATGCAGGCACTTTGCTCTTTAGGTGATAAATTTTGTGCGTATACTGTCCCTT
TTCTCCATCCTTCTCATAAGGTTCATTCTTTAAGACTTCAATTCCTTCTCCACCACCAGTCTCATTCTTA
CTAGCTTCTGCAACAGAGTAAAGCTGCCCAACCTGATACTCCTGAACAGAACATGGCAAAACCACACGGA
ACTCCTTGATCAGCACCATCGGATCCTTATCGTCATCGTCGTACA
