[The description below was written by a language model from this plasmid's Addgene catalogue record.]
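Description:
pRSETC-PITPbeta (splice variant 1) is a bacterial expression plasmid built on the commercial pRSET-C backbone (about 2.9 kb without insert), a high-copy vector propagated in E. coli under ampicillin selection. The record lists a standard cloning strain for maintenance. Because expression is driven by a T7 promoter, protein production requires a host that supplies T7 RNA polymerase, although the record does not name an expression strain. No feature table accompanies the entry, so the origin of replication, the terminator and any other backbone elements are not individually documented here. The listed sequencing primers (T7 forward and T7 terminator) are consistent with an insert placed between a T7 promoter and a T7 terminator.

The insert is human PITPNB, encoding phosphatidylinositol transfer protein beta, in the form designated splice variant 1. It is fused at its N terminus to a polyhistidine tag contributed by the backbone, which allows the recombinant protein to be purified by immobilized metal affinity chromatography. The cloning method, the restriction sites used and the insert size are not recorded. The stated purpose is bacterial expression of PITP beta. The associated study concerns the dynamics of lipid transfer by phosphatidylinositol transfer proteins in cells, so the plasmid is most plausibly a source of purified recombinant protein for biochemical work such as lipid binding or transfer assays. The record does not specify any particular application.
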