Addgene plasmid #58270: pRSETC-PITPbeta (splice variant 1)
Purpose: bacterial expression of PITP beta (phosphatidylinositol transfer protein beta)
Depositing lab: Shamshad Cockcroft. Depositing organization: University College London. Publication: Dynamics of lipid transfer by phosphatidylinositol transfer proteins in cells. Shadan S, Holic R, Carvou N, Ee P, Li M, Murray-Rust J, Cockcroft S. Traffic. 2008 Sep;9(10):1743-56. doi: 10.1111/j.1600-0854.2008.00794.x. Epub 2008 Jul 9. PubMed 18636990.
Backbone
  Vector backbone: pRSET-C
  Backbone manufacturer: Invitrogen
  Backbone size w/o insert (bp): 2900
  Vector type: Bacterial Expression
Growth in bacteria
  Bacterial resistance: Ampicillin, 100 μg/mL
  Growth temperature: 37°C
  Growth strain: DH5alpha
  Copy number: High Copy
Gene/Insert
  Gene/Insert name: PITP beta (alt name: phosphatidylinositol transfer protein)
  Species: H. sapiens (human)
  Entrez Gene: PITPNB (a.k.a. PI-TP-beta, PtdInsTP, VIB1B)
  Promoter: T7
  Tag / fusion protein: HIS (N terminal on backbone)
  Cloning method: Unknown
  Sequencing primers: 5′ T7; 3′ T7 terminal
Terms and licenses: Academic/Nonprofit Terms; Industry Terms: Not Available to Industry
How to cite: pRSETC-PITPbeta (splice variant 1) was a gift from Shamshad Cockcroft (Addgene plasmid # 58270 ; http://n2t.net/addgene:58270 ; RRID:Addgene_58270)
